>Addgene plasmid #142171 | TFORF2898 | addgene full sequence | sequence record 397665 | Addgene NGS Result
TTAATGTAGTCTTATGCAATACTCTTGTAGTCTTGCAACATGGTAACGATGAGTTAGCAACATGCCTTAC
AAGGAGAGAAAAAGCACCGTGCATGCCGATTGGTGGAAGTAAGGTGGTACGATCGTGCCTTATTAGGAAG
GCAACAGACGGGTCTGACATGGATTGGACGAACCACTGAATTGCCGCATTGCAGAGATATTGTATTTAAG
TGCCTAGCTCGATACATAAACGGGTCTCTCTGGTTAGACCAGATCTGAGCCTGGGAGCTCTCTGGCTAAC
TAGGGAACCCACTGCTTAAGCCTCAATAAAGCTTGCCTTGAGTGCTTCAAGTAGTGTGTGCCCGTCTGTT
GTGTGACTCTGGTAACTAGAGATCCCTCAGACCCTTTTAGTCAGTGTGGAAAATCTCTAGCAGTGGCGCC
CGAACAGGGACTTGAAAGCGAAAGGGAAACCAGAGGAGCTCTCTCGACGCAGGACTCGGCTTGCTGAAGC
GCGCACGGCAAGAGGCGAGGGGCGGCGACTGGTGAGTACGCCAAAAATTTTGACTAGCGGAGGCTAGAAG
GAGAGAGATGGGTGCGAGAGCGTCAGTATTAAGCGGGGGAGAATTAGATCGCGATGGGAAAAAATTCGGT
TAAGGCCAGGGGGAAAGAAAAAATATAAATTAAAACATATAGTATGGGCAAGCAGGGAGCTAGAACGATT
CGCAGTTAATCCTGGCCTGTTAGAAACATCAGAAGGCTGTAGACAAATACTGGGACAGCTACAACCATCC
CTTCAGACAGGATCAGAAGAACTTAGATCATTATATAATACAGTAGCAACCCTCTATTGTGTGCATCAAA
GGATAGAGATAAAAGACACCAAGGAAGCTTTAGACAAGATAGAGGAAGAGCAAAACAAAAGTAAGACCAC
CGCACAGCAAGCGGCCGCTGATCTTCAGACCTGGAGGAGGAGATATGAGGGACAATTGGAGAAGTGAATT
ATATAAATATAAAGTAGTAAAAATTGAACCATTAGGAGTAGCACCCACCAAGGCAAAGAGAAGAGTGGTG
CAGAGAGAAAAAAGAGCAGTGGGAATAGGAGCTTTGTTCCTTGGGTTCTTGGGAGCAGCAGGAAGCACTA
TGGGCGCAGCGTCAATGACGCTGACGGTACAGGCCAGACAATTATTGTCTGGTATAGTGCAGCAGCAGAA
CAATTTGCTGAGGGCTATTGAGGCGCAACAGCATCTGTTGCAACTCACAGTCTGGGGCATCAAGCAGCTC
CAGGCAAGAATCCTGGCTGTGGAAAGATACCTAAAGGATCAACAGCTCCTGGGGATTTGGGGTTGCTCTG
GAAAACTCATTTGCACCACTGCTGTGCCTTGGAATGCTAGTTGGAGTAATAAATCTCTGGAACAGATTTG
GAATCACACGACCTGGATGGAGTGGGACAGAGAAATTAACAATTACACAAGCTTAATACACTCCTTAATT
GAAGAATCGCAAAACCAGCAAGAAAAGAATGAACAAGAATTATTGGAATTAGATAAATGGGCAAGTTTGT
GGAATTGGTTTAACATAACAAATTGGCTGTGGTATATAAAATTATTCATAATGATAGTAGGAGGCTTGGT
AGGTTTAAGAATAGTTTTTGCTGTACTTTCTATAGTGAATAGAGTTAGGCAGGGATATTCACCATTATCG
TTTCAGACCCACCTCCCAACCCCGAGGGGACCCATGCATTGCATCTCAATTAGTCAGCAACCAGGTGTGG
AAAGTCCCCAGGCTCCCCAGCAGGCAGAAGTATGCAAAGCATGCGTCTCAATTAGTCAGCAACCATAGTC
CCGCCCCTAACTCCGCCCATCCCGCCCCTAACTCCGCCCAGTTCCGCCCATTCTCCGCCCCATGGCTGAC
TAATTTTTTTTATTTATGCAGAGGCCGAGGCCGCCTCGGCCTCTGAGCTATTCCAGAAGTAGTGAGGAGG
CTTTTTTGGAGGCCTAGGCTTTTGCAAAAAGCTTTCTAGAGGTACCACCGGAGCTTACCATGACCGAGTA
CAAGCCCACGGTGCGCCTCGCCACCCGCGACGACGTCCCCAGGGCCGTACGCACCCTCGCCGCCGCGTTC
GCCGACTACCCCGCCACGCGCCACACCGTCGATCCGGACCGCCACATCGAGCGGGTCACCGAGCTGCAAG
AACTCTTCCTCACGCGCGTCGGGCTCGACATCGGCAAGGTGTGGGTCGCGGACGACGGCGCCGCCGTGGC
GGTCTGGACCACGCCGGAGAGCGTCGAAGCGGGGGCGGTGTTCGCCGAGATCGGCCCGCGCATGGCCGAG
TTGAGCGGTTCCCGGCTGGCCGCGCAGCAACAGATGGAAGGCCTCCTGGCGCCGCACCGGCCCAAGGAGC
CCGCGTGGTTCCTGGCCACCGTCGGCGTCTCGCCCGACCACCAGGGCAAGGGTCTGGGCAGCGCCGTCGT
GCTCCCCGGAGTGGAGGCGGCCGAGCGCGCCGGGGTGCCCGCCTTCCTGGAGACCTCCGCGCCCCGCAAC
CTCCCCTTCTACGAGCGGCTCGGCTTCACCGTCACCGCCGACGTCGAGGTGCCCGAAGGACCGCGCACCT
GGTGCATGACCCGCAAGCCCGGTGCCAGTTAACGAATTCTAGATCTTGAGACAAATGGCAGTATTCATCC
ACAATTTTAAAAGAAAAGGGGGGATTGGGGGGTACAGTGCAGGGGAAAGAATAGTAGACATAATAGCAAC
AGACATACAAACTAAAGAATTACAAAAACAAATTACAAAAATTCAAAATTTTCGGGTTTATTACAGGGAC
AGCAGAGATCCACTTTGGCGCCGGCTCGAGGCCTGCAGGTGCAAAGATGGATAAAGTTTTAAACAGAGAG
GAATCTTTGCAGCTAATGGACCTTCTAGGTCTTGAAAGGAGTGGGAATTGGCTCCGGTGCCCGTCAGTGG
GCAGAGCGCACATCGCCCACAGTCCCCGAGAAGTTGGGGGGAGGGGTCGGCAATTGAACCGGTGCCTAGA
GAAGGTGGCGCGGGGTAAACTGGGAAAGTGATGTCGTGTACTGGCTCCGCCTTTTTCCCGAGGGTGGGGG
AGAACCGTATATAAGTGCAGTAGTCGCCGTGAACGTTCTTTTTCGCAACGGGTTTGCCGCCAGAACACAG
GTAAGTGCCGTGTGTGGTTCCCGCGGGCCTGGCCTCTTTACGGGTTATGGCCCTTGCGTGCCTTGAATTA
CTTCCACCTGGCTGCAGTACGTGATTCTTGATCCCGAGCTTCGGGTTGGAAGTGGGTGGGAGAGTTCGAG
GCCTTGCGCTTAAGGAGCCCCTTCGCCTCGTGCTTGAGTTGAGGCCTGGCCTGGGCGCTGGGGCCGCCGC
GTGCGAATCTGGTGGCACCTTCGCGCCTGTCTCGCTGCTTTCGATAAGTCTCTAGCCATTTAAAATTTTT
GATGACCTGCTGCGACGCTTTTTTTCTGGCAAGATAGTCTTGTAAATGCGGGCCAAGATCTGCACACTGG
TATTTCGGTTTTTGGGGCCGCGGGCGGCGACGGGGCCCGTGCGTCCCAGCGCACATGTTCGGCGAGGCGG
GGCCTGCGAGCGCGGCCACCGAGAATCGGACGGGGGTAGTCTCAAGCTGGCCGGCCTGCTCTGGTGCCTG
GCCTCGCGCCGCCGTGTATCGCCCCGCCCTGGGCGGCAAGGCTGGCCCGGTCGGCACCAGTTGCGTGAGC
GGAAAGATGGCCGCTTCCCGGCCCTGCTGCAGGGAGCTCAAAATGGAGGACGCGGCGCTCGGGAGAGCGG
GCGGGTGAGTCACCCACACAAAGGAAAAGGGCCTTTCCGTCCTCAGCCGTCGCTTCATGTGACTCCACGG
AGTACCGGGCGCCGTCCAGGCACCTCGATTAGTTCTCGAGCTTTTGGAGTACGTCGTCTTTAGGTTGGGG
GGAGGGGTTTTATGCGATGGAGTTTCCCCACACTGAGTGGGTGGAGACTGAAGTTAGGCCAGCTTGGCAC
TTGATGTAATTCTCCTTGGAATTTGCCCTTTTTGAGTTTGGATCTTGGTTCATTCTCAAGCCTCAGACAG
TGGTTCAAAGTTTTTTTCTTCCATTTCAGGTGTCGTGAGGCTAGCACCGCCACCATGCTCGCAGATAAGC
ATGCTAAAGAAATTGAGGAAGAATCTGAAACAACAGTTGAGGCTGACTTGACCGATAAGCAGAAACATCA
GTTGAAACATAGGGAACTCTTTTTGTCACGCCAGTATGAATCTCTGCCCGCAACACATATCAGGGGAAAG
TGCAGTGTTGCCCTTCTGAATGAGACAGAATCAGTATTGTCATATCTTGATAAGGAGGATACCTTCTTCT
ACTCATTGGTCTATGACCCCTCATTGAAAACACTATTAGCTGACAAAGGTGAAATCAGAGTGGGACCTAG
ATATCAAGCAGACATTCCAGAAATGCTGTTAGAAGGAGAATCAGATGAGAGGGAACAATCAAAATTGGAA
GTTAAAGTTTGGGATCCAAATAGCCCACTTACGGATCGACAGATTGACCAGTTTTTAGTTGTAGCACGTG
CTGTTGGGACATTCGCCAGAGCCCTGGATTGCAGCAGTTCTGTGAGGCAGCCTAGTTTGCATATGAGTGC
TGCTGCAGCTTCCCGAGACATCACCTTGTTTCACGCTATGGATACATTGTATAGACACAGCTATGATTTG
AGCAGTGCCATTAGTGTCTTAGTACCACTCGGAGGACCTGTTTTATGCAGAGATGAAATGGAGGAATGGT
CAGCCTCTGAAGCTAGCTTATTTGAAGAGGCACTGGAAAAATATGGCAAAGACTTCAATGACATACGGCA
AGATTTTCTTCCTTGGAAATCATTGACTAGCATCATTGAATATTATTACATGTGGAAAACTACTGACAGA
TATGTGCAACAGAAACGTCTAAAAGCAGCAGAAGCTGAGAGTAAACTGAAACAAGTATATATCCCAACCT
ACAAACCAAATCCCAACCAAATATCCACTAGTAATGGGAAGCCTGGTGCTGTGAATGGAGCTGTGGGGAC
CACGTTCCAGCCTCAGAATCCTCTCTTAGGGAGAGCCTGTGAGAGCTGCTATGCTACACAGTCTCACCAG
TGGTATTCTTGGGGCCCACCTAATATGCAGTGTAGATTATGTGCAATTTGTTGGCTTTATTGGAAAAAAT
ATGGAGGCTTGAAAATGCCCACCCAGTCAGAAGAAGAGAAGTTATCTCCTAGCCCAACTACAGAGGACCC
TCGTGTTAGAAGTCACGTGTCCCGCCAGGCCATGCAGGGAATGCCAGTCCGAAACACTGGGAGTCCAAAG
TCTGCAGTGAAGACCCGCCAAGCTTTCTTCCTTCATACTACATATTTCACAAAATTTGCTCGTCAGGTCT
GCAAAAATACCCTCCGGCTGCGGCAGGCAGCAAGACGGCCGTTTGTTGCTATTAATTATGCTGCCATTAG
GGCAGAATATGCAGACAGACATGCTGAACTATCTGGAAGTCCACTGAAAAGCAAAAGCACTAGGAAGCCT
TTGGCATGTATCATTGGGTATTTAGAGATCCATCCTGCAAAGAAACCTAATGTAATTCGATCTACACCAA
GCCTGCAAACCCCAACTACCAAGCGGATGCTAACAACTCCAAATCACACATCTCTGAGCATTCTGGGGAA
AAGAAACTACAGTCATCACAATGGTCTGGATGAACTCACGTGCTGTGTGTCAGACTAGTAATGAACTAGT
CCGTAACTTGAAAGTATTTCGATTTCTTGGCTTTATATATCTTGTGGAAAGGACGAGAAGTGCATGAACT
GAGCGGTGTTACGCGTTAAGTCGACAATCAACCTCTGGATTACAAAATTTGTGAAAGATTGACTGGTATT
CTTAACTATGTTGCTCCTTTTACGCTATGTGGATACGCTGCTTTAATGCCTTTGTATCATGCTATTGCTT
CCCGTATGGCTTTCATTTTCTCCTCCTTGTATAAATCCTGGTTGCTGTCTCTTTATGAGGAGTTGTGGCC
CGTTGTCAGGCAACGTGGCGTGGTGTGCACTGTGTTTGCTGACGCAACCCCCACTGGTTGGGGCATTGCC
ACCACCTGTCAGCTCCTTTCCGGGACTTTCGCTTTCCCCCTCCCTATTGCCACGGCGGAACTCATCGCCG
CCTGCCTTGCCCGCTGCTGGACAGGGGCTCGGCTGTTGGGCACTGACAATTCCGTGGTGTTGTCGGGGAA
ATCATCGTCCTTTCCTTGGCTGCTCGCCTGTGTTGCCACCTGGATTCTGCGCGGGACGTCCTTCTGCTAC
GTCCCTTCGGCCCTCAATCCAGCGGACCTTCCTTCCCGCGGCCTGCTGCCGGCTCTGCGGCCTCTTCCGC
GTCTTCGCCTTCGCCCTCAGACGAGTCGGATCTCCCTTTGGGCCGCCTCCCCGCGTCGACTTTAAGACCA
ATGACTTACAAGGCAGCTGTAGATCTTAGCCACTTTTTAAAAGAAAAGGGGGGACTGGAAGGGCTAATTC
ACTCCCAACGAAGACAAGATCTGCTTTTTGCTTGTACTGGGTCTCTCTGGTTAGACCAGATCTGAGCCTG
GGAGCTCTCTGGCTAACTAGGGAACCCACTGCTTAAGCCTCAATAAAGCTTGCCTTGAGTGCTTCAAGTA
GTGTGTGCCCGTCTGTTGTGTGACTCTGGTAACTAGAGATCCCTCAGACCCTTTTAGTCAGTGTGGAAAA
TCTCTAGCAGTACGTATAGTAGTTCATGTCATCTTATTATTCAGTATTTATAACTTGCAAAGAAATGAAT
ATCAGAGAGTGAGAGGAACTTGTTTATTGCAGCTTATAATGGTTACAAATAAAGCAATAGCATCACAAAT
TTCACAAATAAAGCATTTTTTTCACTGCATTCTAGTTGTGGTTTGTCCAAACTCATCAATGTATCTTATC
ATGTCTGGCTCTAGCTATCCCGCCCCTAACTCCGCCCATCCCGCCCCTAACTCCGCCCAGTTCCGCCCAT
TCTCCGCCCCATGGCTGACTAATTTTTTTTATTTATGCAGAGGCCGAGGCCGCCTCGGCCTCTGAGCTAT
TCCAGAAGTAGTGAGGAGGCTTTTTTGGAGGCCTAGGGACGTACCCAATTCGCCCTATAGTGAGTCGTAT
TACGCGCGCTCACTGGCCGTCGTTTTACAACGTCGTGACTGGGAAAACCCTGGCGTTACCCAACTTAATC
GCCTTGCAGCACATCCCCCTTTCGCCAGCTGGCGTAATAGCGAAGAGGCCCGCACCGATCGCCCTTCCCA
ACAGTTGCGCAGCCTGAATGGCGAATGGG
[124 nt withheld, positions 7310-7433]
C
[91 nt withheld, positions 7435-7525]
A
[49 nt withheld, positions 7527-7575]
CCTTTGACGTTGGAGTCCACGTTCTTT
[37 nt withheld, positions 7603-7639]
ACCCTATCTCGGTCTATTCTTTTGATTTATAAGGGATTTTGCCGATTTCGGCCTATTGGTTAAAAAATGA
GCTGATTTAACAAAAATTTAACGCGAATTTTAACAAAATATTAACGCTTACAATTTAGGTGGCACTTTTC
GGGGAAATGTGCGCGGAACCCCTATTTGTTTATTTTTCTAAATACATTCAAATATGTATCCGCTCATGAG
ACAATAACCCTGATAAATGCTTCAATAATATTGAAAAAGGAAGAGTATGAGTATTCAACATTTCCGTGTC
GCCCTTATTCCCTTTTTTGCGGCATTTTGCCTTCCTGTTTTTGCTCACCCAGAAACGCTGGTGAAAGTAA
AAGATGCTGAAGATCAGTTGGGTGCACGAGTGGGTTACATCGAACTGGATCTCAACAGCGGTAAGATCCT
TGAGAGTTTTCGCCCCGAAGAACGTTTTCCAATGATGAGCACTTTTAAAGTTCTGCTATGTGGCGCGGTA
TTATCCCGTATTGACGCCGGGCAAGAGCAACTCGGTCGCCGCATACACTATTCTCAGAATGACTTGGTTG
AGTACTCACCAGTCACAGAAAAGCATCTTACGGATGGCATGACAGTAAGAGAATTATGCAGTGCTGCCAT
AACCATGAGTGATAACACTGCGGCCAACTTACTTCTGACAACGATCGGAGGACCGAAGGAGCTAACCGCT
TTTTTGCACAACATGGGGGATCATGTAACTCGCCTTGATCGTTGGGAACCGGAGCTGAATGAAGCCATAC
CAAACGACGAGCGTGACACCACGATGCCTGTAGCAATGGCAACAACGTTGCGCAAACTATTAACTGGCGA
ACTACTTACTCTAGCTTCCCGGCAACAATTAATAGACTGGATGGAGGCGGATAAAGTTGCAGGACCACTT
CTGCGCTCGGCCCTTCCGGCTGGCTGGTTTATTGCTGATAAATCTGGAGCCGGTGAGCGTGGGTCTCGCG
GTATCATTGCAGCACTGGGGCCAGATGGTAAGCCCTCCCGTATCGTAGTTATCTACACGACGGGGAGTCA
GGCAACTATGGATGAACGAAATAGACAGATCGCTGAGATAGGTGCCTCACTGATTAAGCATTGGTAACTG
TCAGACCAAGTTTACTCATATATACTTTAGATTGATTTAAAACTTCATTTTTAATTTAAAAGGATCTAGG
TGAAGATCCTTTTTGATAATCTCATGACCAAAATCCCTTAACGTGAGTTTTCGTTCCACTGAGCGTCAGA
CCCCGTAGAAAAGATCAAAGGATCTTCTTGAGATCCTTTTTTTCTGCGCGTAATCTGCTGCTTGCAAACA
AAAAAACCACCGCTACCAGCGGTGGTTTGTTTGCCGGATCAAGAGCTACCAACTCTTTTTCCGAAGGTAA
CTGGCTTCAGCAGAGCGCAGATACCAAATACTGTTCTTCTAGTGTAGCCGTAGTTAGGCCACCACTTCAA
GAACTCTGTAGCACCGCCTACATACCTCGCTCTGCTAATCCTGTTACCAGTGGCTGCTGCCAGTGGCGAT
AAGTCGTGTCTTACCGGGTTGGACTCAAGACGATAGTTACCGGATAAGGCGCAGCGGTCGGGCTGAACGG
GGGGTTCGTGCACACAGCCCAGCTTGGAGCGAACGACCTACACCGAACTGAGATACCTACAGCGTGAGCT
ATGAGAAAGCGCCACGCTTCCCGAAGGGAGAAAGGCGGACAGGTATCCGGTAAGCGGCAGGGTCGGAACA
GGAGAGCGCACGAGGGAGCTTCCAGGGGGAAACGCCTGGTATCTTTATAGTCCTGTCGGGTTTCGCCACC
TCTGACTTGAGCGTCGATTTTTGTGATGCTCGTCAGGGGGGCGGAGCCTATGGAAAAACGCCAGCAACGC
GGCCTTTTTACGGTTCCTGGCCTTTTGCTGGCCTTTTGCTCACATGTTCTTTCCTGCGTTATCCCCTGAT
TCTGTGGATAACCGTATTACCGCCTTTGAGTGAGCTGATACCGCTCGCCGCAGCCGAACGACCGAGCGCA
GCGAGTCAGTGAGCGAGGAAGCGGAAGAGCGCCCAATACGCAAACCGCCTCTCCCCGCGCGTTGGCCGAT
TCATTAATGCAGCTGGCACGACAGGTTTCCCGACTGGAAAGCGGGCAGTGAGCGCAACGCAATTAATGTG
AGTTAGCTCACTCATTAGGCACCCCAGGCTTTACACTTTATGCTTCCGGCTCGTATGTTGTGTGGAATTG
TGAGCGGATAACAATTTCACACAGGAAACAGCTATGACCATGATTACGCCAAGCGCGCAATTAACCCTCA
CTAAAGGGAACAAAAGCTGGAGCTGCAAGC
Features (pLannotate 1.2.2; 31 found; start..end, strand, type, name):
      5..231     +  promoter       RSV promoter: Rous sarcoma virus enhancer/promoter
    232..412     +  LTR            5' LTR (truncated): truncated 5' long terminal repeat (LTR) from HIV-1
    459..584     +  misc_feature   HIV-1 Ψ: packaging signal of human immunodeficiency virus type 1
    568..931     +  CDS            HIV-1 gag (fragment): gag protein from human immunodeficiency virus 1; gag
   1077..1310    +  misc_feature   RRE: The Rev response element (RRE) of HIV-1 allows for Rev-dependent mRNA export from the nucleus to the cytoplasm.
   1687..1713    +  CDS            Rev (fragment): human immunodeficiency virus 1 (HIV-1) Rev protein; rev; enhances nuclear export of unspliced and incompletely spliced viral mRNAs
   1720..1743    +  promoter       SV40 promoter (fragment): SV40 early promoter
   1744..1815    +  promoter       SV40 promoter (fragment): SV40 enhancer and early promoter
   1839..1974    +  rep_origin     SV40 ori: SV40 origin of replication
   2020..2616    +  CDS            PuroR (fragment): puromycin N-acetyltransferase; pac from Streptomyces; confers resistance to puromycin
   2665..2782    +  misc_feature   cPPT/CTS: central polypurine tract and central termination sequence of HIV-1
   2847..2913    +  CDS            small t antigen (fragment): SV40 (simian virus 40) small t antigen
   2920..4098    +  promoter       EF-1α promoter: strong constitutive promoter for human elongation factor EF-1α
   4067..5725    +  CDS            MTA3 (fragment): MTA3_HUMAN - Also known as KIAA1266. Experimental evidence at protein level: Swiss-Prot protein existence level 1. Plays a role in maintenance of the normal epithelial architecture through the repression of SNAI1 transcription in a histone deacetylase-dependent manner, and thus the regulation of E-cadherin levels. Contributes to transcriptional repression by BCL6. From Homo sapiens (Human).
   5741..5794    +  promoter       U6 promoter (fragment): RNA polymerase III promoter for human U6 snRNA
   5836..6424    +  misc_feature   WPRE: woodchuck hepatitis virus posttranscriptional regulatory element
   6475..6494    +  misc_feature   cPPT/CTS (fragment): central polypurine tract and central termination sequence of HIV-1
   6496..6729    +  LTR            3' LTR (ΔU3): self-inactivating 3' long terminal repeat (LTR) from HIV-1
   6807..6928    +  polyA_signal   SV40 poly(A) signal: SV40 polyadenylation signal
   6968..7103    +  rep_origin     SV40 ori: SV40 origin of replication
   7124..7142    -  promoter       T7 promoter: promoter for bacteriophage T7 RNA polymerase
   7150..7305    +  CDS            lacZα (fragment): LacZα fragment of β-galactosidase; lacZ fragment
   7310..7738    +  rep_origin     f1 ori (sequence partly withheld): f1 bacteriophage origin of replication; arrow indicates direction of (+) strand synthesis
   7791..7895    +  promoter       AmpR promoter: bla
   7896..8756    +  CDS            AmpR: β-lactamase; bla; confers resistance to ampicillin, carbenicillin, and related antibiotics
   8927..9515    +  rep_origin     ori: high-copy-number ColE1/pMB1/pBR322/pUC origin of replication
   9698..9790    +  CDS            lacI (fragment): lac repressor; lacI; The lac repressor binds to the lac operator to inhibit transcription in E. coli. This inhibition can be relieved by adding lactose or isopropyl-β-D-thiogalactopyranoside (IPTG).
   9803..9824    +  protein_bind   CAP binding site: CAP binding activates transcription in the presence of cAMP. E. coli catabolite activator protein
   9839..9869    +  promoter       lac promoter: promoter for the E. coli lac operon
   9877..9893    +  protein_bind   lac operator: The lac repressor binds to the lac operator to inhibit transcription in E. coli. This inhibition can be relieved by adding lactose or isopropyl-β-D-thiogalactopyranoside (IPTG). lac repressor encoded by lacI
   9938..9956    +  promoter       T3 promoter: promoter for bacteriophage T3 RNA polymerase
