[The description below was written by a language model from this plasmid's Addgene catalogue record and pLannotate feature annotations shown in this document.]
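Description:
TFORF2898 is a lentiviral mammalian expression plasmid built on the pLX_TRC317 backbone from the Broad Institute Genetic Perturbation Platform. It carries the human transcription factor MTA3 as an overexpression ORF. It belongs to a barcoded transcription factor ORF collection in which each clone has a unique 24-bp barcode, so individual factors can be identified in pooled screens. The barcode is not annotated separately in the feature table. In bacteria the plasmid is maintained by a high-copy ColE1/pUC-type origin and selected with ampicillin through the bla gene. An f1 origin and leftover lac/T7/T3 cloning-vector elements are also present. The depositor notes that the plasmid can recombine.

The viral portion is a third-generation-style, self-inactivating design. An RSV promoter drives a truncated HIV-1 5' LTR, followed by the Ψ packaging signal, a gag fragment, the RRE for Rev-dependent export of the genomic RNA, a cPPT/CTS and a ΔU3 3' LTR, with an SV40 polyadenylation signal downstream. Two expression units sit between the LTRs. An SV40 early promoter/origin region lies upstream of the puromycin N-acetyltransferase gene, which allows selection of transduced cells. The strong constitutive EF-1α promoter drives the MTA3 ORF, which was made synthetically and corresponds to the transcript isoforms listed by the depositor. A WPRE follows to enhance transcript stability and expression. The short U6 promoter fragment detected between the ORF and the WPRE is only a partial match and probably not a functional Pol III unit.

The construct is intended for producing lentivirus that stably overexpresses MTA3, either alone or within pooled screens of transcription factors such as directed-differentiation studies.
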