Addgene plasmid #142171: TFORF2898
Purpose: Lentiviral vector for overexpressing transcription factor ORFs with unique 24-bp barcodes. Barcodes facilitate identification of transcription factors in pooled screens.
Depositing lab: Feng Zhang. Depositing organization: Broad Institute. Publication: A transcription factor atlas of directed differentiation. Joung J, Ma S, Tay T, Geiger-Schuller KR, Kirchgatterer PC, Verdine VK, Guo B, Arias-Garcia MA, Allen WE, Singh A, Kuksenko O, Abudayyeh OO, Gootenberg JS, Fu Z, Macrae RK, Buenrostro JD, Regev A, Zhang F. Cell. 2023 Jan 5;186(1):209-229.e26. doi: 10.1016/j.cell.2022.11.026. PubMed 36608654.
Backbone
  Vector backbone: pLX_TRC317
  Backbone manufacturer: Broad Institute Genetic Perturbation Platform
  Backbone size w/o insert (bp): 8264
  Vector type: Mammalian Expression, Lentiviral
  Selectable markers: Puromycin
Growth in bacteria
  Bacterial resistance: Ampicillin, 100 μg/mL
  Growth temperature: 37°C
  Growth strain: NEB Stable
  Copy number: High Copy
Gene/Insert
  Gene/Insert name: MTA3
  Species: H. sapiens (human)
  Insert size (bp): 1715
  Entrez Gene: MTA3
  Promoter: EF1a
  Cloning method: Unknown
  Sequencing primers: 5′ GGGTGGAGACTGAAGTTAGGCCAG; 3′ CACATAGCGTAAAAGGAGCAACATAG
Terms and licenses: Academic/Nonprofit Terms; Industry Terms: Not Available to Industry
Depositor comments: NM_001282755,NM_001282756,ENST00000405592,ENST00000406652 . The transcription factor ORF portion of this plasmid was synthesized by Genewiz. Please test multiple small colonies in case of plasmid recombination. To make this collection available in a timely manner, a portion of this collection was not fully sequenced by Addgene. If an Addgene verified full plasmid sequence is not available, please contact us prior to placing an order to request the full sequence.
How to cite: TFORF2898 was a gift from Feng Zhang (Addgene plasmid # 142171 ; http://n2t.net/addgene:142171 ; RRID:Addgene_142171)
