>Addgene plasmid #142171 | TFORF2898 | depositor partial sequence | sequence record 278651 | Insert
ACCGCCACCATGCTCGCAGATAAGCATGCTAAAGAAATTGAGGAAGAATCTGAAACAACAGTTGAGGCTG
ACTTGACCGATAAGCAGAAACATCAGTTGAAACATAGGGAACTCTTTTTGTCACGCCAGTATGAATCTCT
GCCCGCAACACATATCAGGGGAAAGTGCAGTGTTGCCCTTCTGAATGAGACAGAATCAGTATTGTCATAT
CTTGATAAGGAGGATACCTTCTTCTACTCATTGGTCTATGACCCCTCATTGAAAACACTATTAGCTGACA
AAGGTGAAATCAGAGTGGGACCTAGATATCAAGCAGACATTCCAGAAATGCTGTTAGAAGGAGAATCAGA
TGAGAGGGAACAATCAAAATTGGAAGTTAAAGTTTGGGATCCAAATAGCCCACTTACGGATCGACAGATT
GACCAGTTTTTAGTTGTAGCACGTGCTGTTGGGACATTCGCCAGAGCCCTGGATTGCAGCAGTTCTGTGA
GGCAGCCTAGTTTGCATATGAGTGCTGCTGCAGCTTCCCGAGACATCACCTTGTTTCACGCTATGGATAC
ATTGTATAGACACAGCTATGATTTGAGCAGTGCCATTAGTGTCTTAGTACCACTCGGAGGACCTGTTTTA
TGCAGAGATGAAATGGAGGAATGGTCAGCCTCTGAAGCTAGCTTATTTGAAGAGGCACTGGAAAAATATG
GCAAAGACTTCAATGACATACGGCAAGATTTTCTTCCTTGGAAATCATTGACTAGCATCATTGAATATTA
TTACATGTGGAAAACTACTGACAGATATGTGCAACAGAAACGTCTAAAAGCAGCAGAAGCTGAGAGTAAA
CTGAAACAAGTATATATCCCAACCTACAAACCAAATCCCAACCAAATATCCACTAGTAATGGGAAGCCTG
GTGCTGTGAATGGAGCTGTGGGGACCACGTTCCAGCCTCAGAATCCTCTCTTAGGGAGAGCCTGTGAGAG
CTGCTATGCTACACAGTCTCACCAGTGGTATTCTTGGGGCCCACCTAATATGCAGTGTAGATTATGTGCA
ATTTGTTGGCTTTATTGGAAAAAATATGGAGGCTTGAAAATGCCCACCCAGTCAGAAGAAGAGAAGTTAT
CTCCTAGCCCAACTACAGAGGACCCTCGTGTTAGAAGTCACGTGTCCCGCCAGGCCATGCAGGGAATGCC
AGTCCGAAACACTGGGAGTCCAAAGTCTGCAGTGAAGACCCGCCAAGCTTTCTTCCTTCATACTACATAT
TTCACAAAATTTGCTCGTCAGGTCTGCAAAAATACCCTCCGGCTGCGGCAGGCAGCAAGACGGCCGTTTG
TTGCTATTAATTATGCTGCCATTAGGGCAGAATATGCAGACAGACATGCTGAACTATCTGGAAGTCCACT
GAAAAGCAAAAGCACTAGGAAGCCTTTGGCATGTATCATTGGGTATTTAGAGATCCATCCTGCAAAGAAA
CCTAATGTAATTCGATCTACACCAAGCCTGCAAACCCCAACTACCAAGCGGATGCTAACAACTCCAAATC
ACACATCTCTGAGCATTCTGGGGAAAAGAAACTACAGTCATCACAATGGTCTGGATGAACTCACGTGCTG
TGTGTCAGACTAGTAATGAACTAGTCCGTAACTTGAAAGTATTTCGATTTCTTGGCTTTATATATCTTGT
GGAAAGGACGAGAAGTGCATGAACTGAGCGGTGTT
