>Addgene plasmid #142171 | TFORF2898 | depositor partial sequence | sequence record 278652 | Barcode
GAAGTGCATGAACTGAGCGGTGTT
